>Addgene plasmid #125041 | pKmK.P8 | addgene full sequence | sequence record 244908 | Addgene NGS Result
TCGGTCTCAAACGTGCTGGATGGAGAATTTTCGCGGGAAAACCAGAAAAAACACAGAACCAAAATCAGCA
GGGTGCACGGGTCCTTGTGGGCGTCCACAATGGAAGGTTTGGAATCAAACGAGTCATACACAGCAGAAAA
GGACGCACGTCCGCACGGCCCTCCGGAAAAACATTCTGCCGGCACCATCGCATCGATCCACGTAGCCACT
GACTGAGACTGAGACTGAGACTGGATCTACCCGCTGGATCTGGGTGGTGTGTTTTTTTTTGTTTTGACAT
GATTTTTTCCCACCCACCCACGTCAACAACGTAAGGCTAGGTCAGGTATAGGTAAAGATATAGGTACTAT
TTTCCCTGCGGCCCCTTCTGTGCCAGCGCGGATAATTTAGGTTATTCCCAGATGAGCAATTTTCCCGGAA
AAACTTTTTTTTCGTATTTTTTTGATTTTTTTCAATTTTTTTGAATTTTTTGTTTTGGTTTTGGTTTCTT
GGGCCTCGGACAACCCGGGTGGGAGCAGCGCGGCACGAATCTGGCGCACCTCGCAGCTGGATCGCCTCTT
CCCTTATTCTCTCGCCAGCGCAGGAGCGCAGGAGTGGCAGGTACTCCCGCGCAGGTACTCCCGCAGGCAC
TCCCGCGCATAGAACTCGAAACAAATGTCGTACCACAATTATGTTTCGGGGCCCTCCTGCCTCACACCGC
ATTGTCCAACAACGGTGCTGCAAAAAGAAAGTGTTCTAGAATGAGGAATGCTGAAAAGAAAAGCGAACGG
TTGGCACTGCATGGCACTGGCATATCATATCATACTATATACTATACTATACTATACTATACTATACTAT
ACTATACTATACTATACTATACTATACTATACTATACTATACTATACTATACTATACTATACTCAAGGCT
TTATCCTATTACCACTCGCTTGCCCTCTTATGTTCAGGTACAGGCATTTTCCCATCCACCCAGTTAGTCA
GTGACAACCTAGTATGTGAGACCAGACCAATAAAAAACGCCCGGCGGCAACCGAGCGTTCTGAACAAATC
CAGATGGAGTTCTGAGGTCATTACTGGATCTATCAACAGGAGTCCAAGCGAGCTCGATATCAAATTACGC
CCCGCCCTGCCACTCATCGCAGTACTGTTGTAATTCATTAAGCATTCTGCCGACATGGAAGCCATCACAA
ACGGCATGATGAACCTGAATCGCCAGCGGCATCAGCACCTTGTCGCCTTGCGTATAATATTTGCCCATGG
TGAAAACGGGGGCGAAGAAGTTGTCCATATTGGCCACGTTTAAATCAAAACTGGTGAAACTCACCCAGGG
ATTGGCTGAAACGAAAAACATATTCTCAATAAACCCTTTAGGGAAATAGGCCAGGTTTTCACCGTAACAC
GCCACATCTTGCGAATATATGTGTAGAAACTGCCGGAAATCGTCGTGGTATTCACTCCAGAGCGATGAAA
ACGTTTCAGTTTGCTCATGGAAAACGGTGTAACAAGGGTGAACACTATCCCATATCACCAGCTCACCGTC
TTTCATTGCCATACGAAATTCCGGATGAGCATTCATCAGGCGGGCAAGAATGTGAATAAAGGCCGGATAA
AACTTGTGCTTATTTTTCTTTACGGTCTTTAAAAAGGCCGTAATATCCAGCTGAACGGTCTGGTTATAGG
TACATTGAGCAACTGACTGAAATGCCTCAAAATGTTCTTTACGATGCCATTGGGATATATCAACGGTGGT
ATATCCAGTGATTTTTTTCTCCATTTTAGCTTCCTTAGCTCCTGAAAATCTCGATAACTCAAAAAATACG
CCCGGTAGTGATCTTATTTCATTATGGTGAAAGTTGGAACCTCTTACGTGCCCGATCAATCATGACCAAA
ATCCCTTAACGTGAGTTTTCGTTCCACTGAGCGTCAGACCCCGTAGAAAAGATCAAAGGATCTTCTTGAG
ATCCTTTTTTTCTGCGCGTAATCTGCTGCTTGCAAACAAAAAAACCACCGCTACCAGCGGTGGTTTGTTT
GCCGGATCAAGAGCTACCAACTCTTTTTCCGAAGGTAACTGGCTTCAGCAGAGCGCAGATACCAAATACT
GTTCTTCTAGTGTAGCCGTAGTTAGGCCACCACTTCAAGAACTCTGTAGCACCGCCTACATACCTCGCTC
TGCTAATCCTGTTACCAGTGGCTGCTGCCAGTGGCGATAAGTCGTGTCTTACCGGGTTGGACTCAAGACG
ATAGTTACCGGATAAGGCGCAGCGGTCGGGCTGAACGGGGGGTTCGTGCACACAGCCCAGCTTGGAGCGA
ACGACCTACACCGAACTGAGATACCTACAGCGTGAGCTATGAGAAAGCGCCACGCTTCCCGAAGGGAGAA
AGGCGGACAGGTATCCGGTAAGCGGCAGGGTCGGAACAGGAGAGCGCACGAGGGAGCTTCCAGGGGGAAA
CGCCTGGTATCTTTATAGTCCTGTCGGGTTTCGCCACCTCTGACTTGAGCGTCGATTTTTGTGATGCTCG
TCAGGGGGGCGGAGCCTATGGAAAAACGCCAGCAACGCGGCCTTTTTACGGTTCCTGGCCTTTTGCTGGC
CTTTTGCTCACATGTTCTTTCCTGCGTTATCCCCTGATTCTGTGGATAACCGTAG
Features (pLannotate 1.2.2; 6 found; start..end, strand, type, name):
     27..42      +  misc_signal    Ad5 Ψ (fragment): packaging signal for adenovirus serotype 5
    437..453     +  promoter       TEF1 promoter (fragment): S. cerevisiae TEF1; promoter for EF-1α
   1010..1044    -  terminator     lambda t0 terminator: minimal transcription terminator from phage lambda (Scholtissek and Grosse, 1987)
   1118..1774    -  CDS            cat: CAT_ECOLX - Experimental evidence at protein level: Swiss-Prot protein existence level 1. This enzyme is an effector of chloramphenicol resistance in bacteria. From Escherichia coli. This protein is used as a marker in many commonly used cloning vectors, such as pACYC184.
   1775..1872    -  promoter       cat promoter: promoter of the E. coli cat gene encoding chloramphenicol acetyltransferase
   1956..2544    +  rep_origin     ori: high-copy-number ColE1/pMB1/pBR322/pUC origin of replication
