[The description below was written by a language model from this plasmid's Addgene catalogue record and pLannotate feature annotations shown in this document.]
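Description:
pKmK.P8 is a small part-storage plasmid from a Kluyveromyces marxianus synthetic biology toolkit. It holds the REV1 promoter as a type 2 (promoter) part in the format of the Yeast Toolkit (YTK) Golden Gate assembly standard. It is built on the YTK001 part entry vector, a minimal backbone of about 1.7 kb. The sequenced plasmid totals roughly 2.6 kb, consistent with the recorded 979 bp insert. The backbone carries only what is needed for maintenance in E. coli. This comprises a high-copy ColE1/pUC-type origin of replication and a chloramphenicol acetyltransferase (cat) gene with its native promoter, followed by a lambda t0 terminator. No yeast origin, centromere or yeast selection marker is annotated, so despite its "yeast expression" classification the plasmid serves as a bacterial storage vector rather than a replicating yeast plasmid.

The promoter fragment was inserted through BsmBI sites that were destroyed during cloning. According to the depositor, it is flanked by the YTK-compatible overhangs for a type 2 part. It can therefore be released and joined in order with coding sequence, terminator and other parts in a Golden Gate reaction to build transcription units for K. marxianus. The automated annotation does not label the REV1 promoter itself. The two very short hits within the insert region, an adenovirus packaging signal fragment and a TEF1 promoter fragment, each span under 20 nt and are most likely chance matches rather than functional elements. The depositor notes that minor differences between the sequencing result and the annotated reference do not affect function.
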