Addgene plasmid #125041: pKmK.P8
Purpose: Storage plasmid for K.marxianus promoter; type 2 part
Depositing lab: John Morrissey. Depositing organization: University College Cork. Publication: Biological Parts for Kluyveromyces marxianus Synthetic Biology. Rajkumar AS, Varela JA, Juergens H, Daran JG, Morrissey JP. Front Bioeng Biotechnol. 2019 May 7;7:97. doi: 10.3389/fbioe.2019.00097. eCollection 2019. PubMed 31134195.
Backbone
  Vector backbone: YTK001
  Backbone manufacturer: Dueber lab, UC Berkeley
  Backbone size w/o insert (bp): 1667
  Vector type: Yeast Expression, Synthetic Biology
Growth in bacteria
  Bacterial resistance: Chloramphenicol, 25 μg/mL
  Growth temperature: 37°C
  Growth strain: DH5alpha
  Copy number: High Copy
Gene/Insert
  Gene/Insert name: REV1 promoter
  Insert size (bp): 979
  Cloning method: Restriction Enzyme; 5′ cloning site BsmBI (destroyed during cloning); 3′ cloning site BsmBI (destroyed during cloning)
  Sequencing primers: 5′ tttgctggccttttgctc; 3′ catctggatttgttcagaacg
Terms and licenses: Academic/Nonprofit Terms; Industry Terms: Not Available to Industry
Depositor comments: Contains the appropriate YTK-compatible Golden Gate overhangs for a type 2 part Please note that the minor differences between the Addgene NGS results and depositor's annotated sequence do not affect the plasmid function.
How to cite: pKmK.P8 was a gift from John Morrissey (Addgene plasmid # 125041 ; http://n2t.net/addgene:125041 ; RRID:Addgene_125041)
